>Addgene plasmid #219371 | SFFV-ZBTB25-Brd 470 | addgene full sequence | sequence record 449097 | Addgene NGS Result
ATTTATGCAGAGGCCGAGGCCGCCTCGGCCTCTGAGCTATTCCAGAAGTAGTGAGGAGGCTTTTTTGGAG
GCCTAGGGACGTACCCAATTCGCCCTATAGTGAGTCGTATTACGCGCGCTCACTGGCCGTCGTTTTACAA
CGTCGTGACTGGGAAAACCCTGGCGTTACCCAACTTAATCGCCTTGCAGCACATCCCCCTTTCGCCAGCT
GGCGTAATAGCGAAGAGGCCCGCACCGATCGCCCTTCCCAACAGTTGCGCAGCCTGAATGGCGAATGGG
[124 nt withheld, positions 280-403]
C
[91 nt withheld, positions 405-495]
A
[49 nt withheld, positions 497-545]
CCTTTGACGTTGGAGTCCACGTTCTTT
[37 nt withheld, positions 573-609]
ACCCTATCTCGGTCTATTCTTTTGATTTATAAGGGATTTTGCCGATTTCGGCCTATTGGTTAAAAAATGA
GCTGATTTAACAAAAATTTAACGCGAATTTTAACAAAATATTAACGCTTACAATTTAGGTGGCACTTTTC
GGGGAAATGTGCGCGGAACCCCTATTTGTTTATTTTTCTAAATACATTCAAATATGTATCCGCTCATGAG
ACAATAACCCTGATAAATGCTTCAATAATATTGAAAAAGGAAGAGTATGAGTATTCAACATTTCCGTGTC
GCCCTTATTCCCTTTTTTGCGGCATTTTGCCTTCCTGTTTTTGCTCACCCAGAAACGCTGGTGAAAGTAA
AAGATGCTGAAGATCAGTTGGGTGCACGAGTGGGTTACATCGAACTGGATCTCAACAGCGGTAAGATCCT
TGAGAGTTTTCGCCCCGAAGAACGTTTTCCAATGATGAGCACTTTTAAAGTTCTGCTATGTGGCGCGGTA
TTATCCCGTATTGACGCCGGGCAAGAGCAACTCGGTCGCCGCATACACTATTCTCAGAATGACTTGGTTG
AGTACTCACCAGTCACAGAAAAGCATCTTACGGATGGCATGACAGTAAGAGAATTATGCAGTGCTGCCAT
AACCATGAGTGATAACACTGCGGCCAACTTACTTCTGACAACGATCGGAGGACCGAAGGAGCTAACCGCT
TTTTTGCACAACATGGGGGATCATGTAACTCGCCTTGATCGTTGGGAACCGGAGCTGAATGAAGCCATAC
CAAACGACGAGCGTGACACCACGATGCCTGTAGCAATGGCAACAACGTTGCGCAAACTATTAACTGGCGA
ACTACTTACTCTAGCTTCCCGGCAACAATTAATAGACTGGATGGAGGCGGATAAAGTTGCAGGACCACTT
CTGCGCTCGGCCCTTCCGGCTGGCTGGTTTATTGCTGATAAATCTGGAGCCGGTGAGCGTGGGTCTCGCG
GTATCATTGCAGCACTGGGGCCAGATGGTAAGCCCTCCCGTATCGTAGTTATCTACACGACGGGGAGTCA
GGCAACTATGGATGAACGAAATAGACAGATCGCTGAGATAGGTGCCTCACTGATTAAGCATTGGTAACTG
TCAGACCAAGTTTACTCATATATACTTTAGATTGATTTAAAACTTCATTTTTAATTTAAAAGGATCTAGG
TGAAGATCCTTTTTGATAATCTCATGACCAAAATCCCTTAACGTGAGTTTTCGTTCCACTGAGCGTCAGA
CCCCGTAGAAAAGATCAAAGGATCTTCTTGAGATCCTTTTTTTCTGCGCGTAATCTGCTGCTTGCAAACA
AAAAAACCACCGCTACCAGCGGTGGTTTGTTTGCCGGATCAAGAGCTACCAACTCTTTTTCCGAAGGTAA
CTGGCTTCAGCAGAGCGCAGATACCAAATACTGTTCTTCTAGTGTAGCCGTAGTTAGGCCACCACTTCAA
GAACTCTGTAGCACCGCCTACATACCTCGCTCTGCTAATCCTGTTACCAGTGGCTGCTGCCAGTGGCGAT
AAGTCGTGTCTTACCGGGTTGGACTCAAGACGATAGTTACCGGATAAGGCGCAGCGGTCGGGCTGAACGG
GGGGTTCGTGCACACAGCCCAGCTTGGAGCGAACGACCTACACCGAACTGAGATACCTACAGCGTGAGCT
ATGAGAAAGCGCCACGCTTCCCGAAGGGAGAAAGGCGGACAGGTATCCGGTAAGCGGCAGGGTCGGAACA
GGAGAGCGCACGAGGGAGCTTCCAGGGGGAAACGCCTGGTATCTTTATAGTCCTGTCGGGTTTCGCCACC
TCTGACTTGAGCGTCGATTTTTGTGATGCTCGTCAGGGGGGCGGAGCCTATGGAAAAACGCCAGCAACGC
GGCCTTTTTACGGTTCCTGGCCTTTTGCTGGCCTTTTGCTCACATGTTCTTTCCTGCGTTATCCCCTGAT
TCTGTGGATAACCGTATTACCGCCTTTGAGTGAGCTGATACCGCTCGCCGCAGCCGAACGACCGAGCGCA
GCGAGTCAGTGAGCGAGGAAGCGGAAGAGCGCCCAATACGCAAACCGCCTCTCCCCGCGCGTTGGCCGAT
TCATTAATGCAGCTGGCACGACAGGTTTCCCGACTGGAAAGCGGGCAGTGAGCGCAACGCAATTAATGTG
AGTTAGCTCACTCATTAGGCACCCCAGGCTTTACACTTTATGCTTCCGGCTCGTATGTTGTGTGGAATTG
TGAGCGGATAACAATTTCACACAGGAAACAGCTATGACCATGATTACGCCAAGCGCGCAATTAACCCTCA
CTAAAGGGAACAAAAGCTGGAGCTGCAAGCTTAATGTAGTCTTATGCAATACTCTTGTAGTCTTGCAACA
TGGTAACGATGAGTTAGCAACATGCCTTACAAGGAGAGAAAAAGCACCGTGCATGCCGATTGGTGGAAGT
AAGGTGGTACGATCGTGCCTTATTAGGAAGGCAACAGACGGGTCTGACATGGATTGGACGAACCACTGAA
TTGCCGCATTGCAGAGATATTGTATTTAAGTGCCTAGCTCGATACATAAACGGGTCTCTCTGGTTAGACC
AGATCTGAGCCTGGGAGCTCTCTGGCTAACTAGGGAACCCACTGCTTAAGCCTCAATAAAGCTTGCCTTG
AGTGCTTCAAGTAGTGTGTGCCCGTCTGTTGTGTGACTCTGGTAACTAGAGATCCCTCAGACCCTTTTAG
TCAGTGTGGAAAATCTCTAGCAGTGGCGCCCGAACAGGGACTTGAAAGCGAAAGGGAAACCAGAGGAGCT
CTCTCGACGCAGGACTCGGCTTGCTGAAGCGCGCACGGCAAGAGGCGAGGGGCGGCGACTGGTGAGTACG
CCAAAAATTTTGACTAGCGGAGGCTAGAAGGAGAGAGATGGGTGCGAGAGCGTCAGTATTAAGCGGGGGA
GAATTAGATCGCGATGGGAAAAAATTCGGTTAAGGCCAGGGGGAAAGAAAAAATATAAATTAAAACATAT
AGTATGGGCAAGCAGGGAGCTAGAACGATTCGCAGTTAATCCTGGCCTGTTAGAAACATCAGAAGGCTGT
AGACAAATACTGGGACAGCTACAACCATCCCTTCAGACAGGATCAGAAGAACTTAGATCATTATATAATA
CAGTAGCAACCCTCTATTGTGTGCATCAAAGGATAGAGATAAAAGACACCAAGGAAGCTTTAGACAAGAT
AGAGGAAGAGCAAAACAAAAGTAAGACCACCGCACAGCAAGCGGCCGCTGATCTTCAGACCTGGAGGAGG
AGATATGAGGGACAATTGGAGAAGTGAATTATATAAATATAAAGTAGTAAAAATTGAACCATTAGGAGTA
GCACCCACCAAGGCAAAGAGAAGAGTGGTGCAGAGAGAAAAAAGAGCAGTGGGAATAGGAGCTTTGTTCC
TTGGGTTCTTGGGAGCAGCAGGAAGCACTATGGGCGCAGCGTCAATGACGCTGACGGTACAGGCCAGACA
ATTATTGTCTGGTATAGTGCAGCAGCAGAACAATTTGCTGAGGGCTATTGAGGCGCAACAGCATCTGTTG
CAACTCACAGTCTGGGGCATCAAGCAGCTCCAGGCAAGAATCCTGGCTGTGGAAAGATACCTAAAGGATC
AACAGCTCCTGGGGATTTGGGGTTGCTCTGGAAAACTCATTTGCACCACTGCTGTGCCTTGGAATGCTAG
TTGGAGTAATAAATCTCTGGAACAGATTTGGAATCACACGACCTGGATGGAGTGGGACAGAGAAATTAAC
AATTACACAAGCTTAATACACTCCTTAATTGAAGAATCGCAAAACCAGCAAGAAAAGAATGAACAAGAAT
TATTGGAATTAGATAAATGGGCAAGTTTGTGGAATTGGTTTAACATAACAAATTGGCTGTGGTATATAAA
ATTATTCATAATGATAGTAGGAGGCTTGGTAGGTTTAAGAATAGTTTTTGCTGTACTTTCTATAGTGAAT
AGAGTTAGGCAGGGATATTCACCATTATCGTTTCAGACCCACCTCCCAACCCCGAGGGGACCCGACAGGC
CCGAAGGAATAGAAGAAGAAGGTGGAGAGAGAGACAGAGACAGATCCATTCGATTAGTGAACGGATCTCG
ACGGTATCGGTTAACTTTTAAAAGAAAAGGGGGGATTGGGGGGTACAGTGCAGGGGAAAGAATAGTAGAC
ATAATAGCAACAGACATACAAACTAAAGAATTACAAAAACAAATTACAAAAATTCAAAATTTTATCGATC
ACGAGACTAGCCTCGAGCTGGCTGCAGTAACGCCATTTTGCAAGGCATGGAAAAATACCAAACCAAGAAT
AGAGAAGTTCAGATCAAGGGCGGGTACATGAAAATAGCTAACGTTGGGCCAAACAGGATATCTGCGGTGA
GCAGTTTCGGCCCCGGCCCGGGGCCAAGAACAGATGGTCACCGCAGTTTCGGCCCCGGCCCGAGGCCAAG
AACAGATGGTCCCCAGATATGGCCCAACCCTCAGCAGTTTCTTAAGACCCATCAGATGTTTCCAGGCTCC
CCCAAGGACCTGAAATGACCCTGCGCCTTATTTGAATTAACCAATCAGCCTGCTTCTCGCTTCTGTTCGC
GCGCTTCTGCTTCCCGAGCTCTATAAAAGAGCTCACAACCCCTCACTCGGCGCGCCAGTCCTCCGACAGA
CTGAGTCGGCCGGTCGAATCAAGCTTATCGATACCGTCGACGGATCCGCTAGCCCGCGGTTCGAAATGGA
CACTGCCAGCCATAGCCTTGTTCTTCTCCAGCAGCTGAACATGCAGCGAGAATTTGGTTTTCTGTGTGAT
TGCACAGTTGCAATTGGAGATGTTTACTTCAAAGCCCACAGAGCAGTGCTTGCTGCTTTTTCTAACTATT
TCAAGATGATATTTATTCACCAAACAAGTGAATGCATAAAAATACAACCAACTGACATCCAACCTGACAT
ATTCAGCTATTTGTTGCACATTATGTACACGGGGAAAGGGCCAAAACAGATTGTGGATCATAGTCGTTTG
GAGGAAGGGATTCGATTTCTTCACGCCGACTACCTTTCTCACATTGCAACTGAAATGAATCAAGTGTTCT
CACCAGAGACTGTGCAGTCCTCAAATTTATATGGCATTCAGATCTCAACAACCCAAAAAACAGTTGTCAA
ACAAGGACTGGAGGTCAAAGAAGCTCCTTCCAGTAACAGTGGAAACAGAGCTGCTGTCCAGGGTGACCAC
CCCCAGTTGCAGTTGTCTCTTGCTATTGGTCTGGATGATGGCACTGCAGACCAGCAGAGGGCCTGTCCTG
CCACCCAGGCCCTGGAGGAGCACCAGAAGCCCCCAGTTTCCATCAAGCAGGAGAGATGTGACCCAGAATC
TGTGATCTCCCAGAGCCACCCCTCACCCTCATCAGAGGTGACAGGCCCCACTTTTACTGAAAACAGTGTC
AAAATACACTTATGCCATTACTGTGGGGAACGTTTTGATTCCCGTAGTAACCTAAGGCAACATCTCCATA
CACATGTGTCTGGATCCCTGCCATTCGGTGTCCCTGCTTCCATTCTGGAAAGTAATGACCTTGGTGAAGT
GCATCCCCTTAATGAAAACAGCGAGGCCCTTGAATGCCGCAGGCTCAGCTCCTTCATTGTTAAGGAGAAT
GAACAGCAGCCAGACCACACCAACCGGGGTACCACAGAGCCTTTGCAGATCAGTCAAGTATCTTTGATCT
CCAAAGACACAGAGCCAGTAGAATTAAACTGTAATTTTTCTTTTTCAAGGAAAAGAAAAATGAGCTGTAC
CATCTGTGGTCATAAATTCCCTCGAAAGAGCCAATTGTTGGAACACATGTATACACACAAAGGTAAATCT
TACAGATATAACCGATGCCAAAGGTTTGGTAATGCATTGGCCCAGAGATTTCAGCCATACTGTGACAGCT
GGTCTGATGTCTCCCTGAAAAGTTCTCGCTTGTCACAAGAACACTTAGACTTGCCTTGTGCCTTAGAGTC
AGAGCTCACACAAGAAAATGTGGATACTATCCTAGTTGAGTAGACCGGTCGGATCCCCCGGGCTGCAGGA
ATTCGAGCATCTTACCGCCATTTATTCCCATATTTGTTCTGTTTTTCTTGATTTGGGTATACATTTAAAT
GTTAATAAAACAAAATGGTGGGGCAATCATTTACATTTTTAGGGATATGTAATTACTAGTTCAGGTGTAT
TGCCACAAGACAAACATGTTAAGAAACTTTCCCGTTATTTACGCTCTGTTCCTGTTAATCAACCTCTGGA
TTACAAAATTTGTGAAAGATTGACTGATATTCTTAACTATGTTGCTCCTTTTACGCTGTGTGGATATGCT
GCTTTAATGCCTCTGTATCATGCTATTGCTTCCCGTACGGCTTTCGTTTTCTCCTCCTTGTATAAATCCT
GGTTGCTGTCTCTTTATGAGGAGTTGTGGCCCGTTGTCCGTCAACGTGGCGTGGTGTGCTCTGTGTTTGC
TGACGCAACCCCCACTGGCTGGGGCATTGCCACCACCTGTCAACTCCTTTCTGGGACTTTCGCTTTCCCC
CTCCCGATCGCCACGGCAGAACTCATCGCCGCCTGCCTTGCCCGCTGCTGGACAGGGGCTAGGTTGCTGG
GCACTGATAATTCCGTGGTGTTGTCGGGGAAGCTGACGTCCTTTGCAATTCGATATCAAGCTGTACCTTC
TAGATGTACATATCTTCCAGCGCTTCTAGACCAATGACTTACAAGGCAGCTGTAGATCTTAGCCACTTTT
TAAAAGAAAAGGGGGGACTGGAAGGGCTAATTCACTCCCAACGAAGACAAGATCTGCTTTTTGCTTGTAC
TGGGTCTCTCTGGTTAGACCAGATCTGAGCCTGGGAGCTCTCTGGCTAACTAGGGAACCCACTGCTTAAG
CCTCAATAAAGCTTGCCTTGAGTGCTTCAAGTAGTGTGTGCCCGTCTGTTGTGTGACTCTGGTAACTAGA
GATCCCTCAGACCCTTTTAGTCAGTGTGGAAAATCTCTAGCAGTAGTAGTTCATGTCATCTTATTATTCA
GTATTTATAACTTGCAAAGAAATGAATATCAGAGAGTGAGAGGAACTTGTTTATTGCAGCTTATAATGGT
TACAAATAAAGCAATAGCATCACAAATTTCACAAATAAAGCATTTTTTTCACTGCATTCTAGTTGTGGTT
TGTCCAAACTCATCAATGTATCTTATCATGTCTGGCTCTAGCTATCCCGCCCCTAACTCCGCCCATCCCG
CCCCTAACTCCGCCCAGTTCCGCCCATTCTCCGCCCCATGGCTGACTAATTTTTTTT
Features (pLannotate 1.2.2; 29 found; start..end, strand, type, name):
     94..112     -  promoter       T7 promoter: promoter for bacteriophage T7 RNA polymerase
    120..275     +  CDS            lacZα (fragment): LacZα fragment of β-galactosidase; lacZ fragment
    280..708     +  rep_origin     f1 ori (sequence partly withheld): f1 bacteriophage origin of replication; arrow indicates direction of (+) strand synthesis
    761..865     +  promoter       AmpR promoter: bla
    866..1726    +  CDS            AmpR: β-lactamase; bla; confers resistance to ampicillin, carbenicillin, and related antibiotics
   1897..2485    +  rep_origin     ori: high-copy-number ColE1/pMB1/pBR322/pUC origin of replication
   2668..2760    +  CDS            lacI (fragment): lac repressor; lacI; The lac repressor binds to the lac operator to inhibit transcription in E. coli. This inhibition can be relieved by adding lactose or isopropyl-β-D-thiogalactopyranoside (IPTG).
   2773..2794    +  protein_bind   CAP binding site: CAP binding activates transcription in the presence of cAMP. E. coli catabolite activator protein
   2809..2839    +  promoter       lac promoter: promoter for the E. coli lac operon
   2847..2863    +  protein_bind   lac operator: The lac repressor binds to the lac operator to inhibit transcription in E. coli. This inhibition can be relieved by adding lactose or isopropyl-β-D-thiogalactopyranoside (IPTG). lac repressor encoded by lacI
   2908..2926    +  promoter       T3 promoter: promoter for bacteriophage T3 RNA polymerase
   2954..3180    +  promoter       RSV promoter: Rous sarcoma virus enhancer/promoter
   3181..3361    +  LTR            5' LTR (truncated): truncated 5' long terminal repeat (LTR) from HIV-1
   3408..3533    +  misc_feature   HIV-1 Ψ: packaging signal of human immunodeficiency virus type 1
   3517..3880    +  CDS            HIV-1 gag (fragment): gag protein from human immunodeficiency virus 1; gag
   4026..4259    +  misc_feature   RRE: The Rev response element (RRE) of HIV-1 allows for Rev-dependent mRNA export from the nucleus to the cytoplasm.
   4636..4736    +  CDS            Rev (fragment): human immunodeficiency virus 1 (HIV-1) Rev protein; rev; enhances nuclear export of unspliced and incompletely spliced viral mRNAs
   4755..4872    +  misc_feature   cPPT/CTS: central polypurine tract and central termination sequence of HIV-1
   4906..5307    +  promoter       SFFV promoter: spleen focus-forming virus long terminal repeat (LTR) promoter
   5317..5340    +  misc_feature   MCS (fragment): pBluescript multiple cloning site
   5365..6669    +  CDS            ZBTB25: ZBT25_HUMAN - Also known as C14orf51, KUP, ZNF46. Experimental evidence at protein level: Swiss-Prot protein existence level 1. May be involved in transcriptional regulation. From Homo sapiens (Human).
   6680..6705    +  misc_feature   MCS (fragment): pBluescript multiple cloning site
   6705..6764    +  CDS            S (fragment): HBSAG_WHV6 - Experimental evidence at transcript level: Swiss-Prot protein existence level 2. The middle envelope protein plays an important role in the budding of the virion. It is involved in the induction of budding in a nucleocapsid independent way. In this process the majority of envelope proteins bud to form subviral lipoprotein particles of 22 nm of diameter that do not contain a nucleocapsid (By similarity). From Woodchuck hepatitis B virus (isolate w64/pWS23) (WHV).
   6896..7299    +  misc_feature   WPRE: woodchuck hepatitis virus posttranscriptional regulatory element
   7357..7416    +  CDS            nef (fragment): NEF_HV1Z2 - Experimental evidence at protein level: Swiss-Prot protein existence level 1. Extracellular Nef protein targets CD4(+) T-lymphocytes for apoptosis by interacting with CXCR4 surface receptors. From Human immunodeficiency virus type 1 group M subtype D (isolate Z2/CDC-Z34) (HIV-1).
   7418..7651    +  LTR            3' LTR (ΔU3): self-inactivating 3' long terminal repeat (LTR) from HIV-1
   7723..7844    +  polyA_signal   SV40 poly(A) signal: SV40 polyadenylation signal
   7863..7884    +  rep_origin     SV40 ori (fragment): SV40 origin of replication
   7884..73      +  rep_origin     SV40 ori (across the origin): SV40 origin of replication
