[The description below was written by a language model from this plasmid's Addgene catalogue record and pLannotate feature annotations shown in this document.]
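Description:
SFFV-ZBTB25-Brd 470 is a lentiviral transfer plasmid of 7,946 bp, built on the SFFV-MCS backbone, that expresses the human transcription factor ZBTB25 together with a construct-specific DNA barcode. It is propagated in E. coli through a high-copy ColE1/pUC-type origin with ampicillin selection (AmpR, β-lactamase). The backbone also retains pBluescript-derived remnants: an f1 origin, lacZα and lac promoter/operator fragments, and T7 and T3 promoters. The record shows no mammalian selection marker or fluorescent reporter.

The viral portion has a third-generation, self-inactivating layout. An RSV promoter drives a truncated HIV-1 5' LTR, so genomic RNA can be produced in packaging cells without Tat. This is followed by the Ψ packaging signal with a gag fragment, the RRE for Rev-dependent nuclear export, and the cPPT/CTS. The 3' LTR carries the ΔU3 deletion that silences LTR promoter activity after integration, and an SV40 poly(A) signal and SV40 origin sequence lie downstream. Between the LTRs, the spleen focus-forming virus (SFFV) promoter, which is typically strong in haematopoietic cells, drives the ZBTB25 coding sequence. The coding sequence was cloned between retained Bsp119I and BstHI sites and is followed by a WPRE to enhance transcript stability and expression.

According to the depositor, the barcode sits in an XbaI site downstream of the WPRE (SFFV–TF–WPRE–barcode), although the feature table does not annotate it. This position would place it in the 3' portion of the transcript, allowing the delivered factor to be identified by sequencing. The plasmid belongs to a barcoded transcription factor collection made for combinatorial screening of factors in immune cell reprogramming.
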