Addgene plasmid #219371: SFFV-ZBTB25-Brd 470
Purpose: Transcription factor ZBTB25 with a specific barcode assigned.
Depositing lab: Filipe Pereira. Depositing organization: Center for Neuroscience and Cell Biology, University of Coimbra. Publication: A combinatorial transcription factor screening platform for immune cell reprogramming. Kurochkin I, Altman AR, Caiado I, Pertiga-Cabral D, Halitzki E, Minaeva M, Zimmermannova O, Henriques-Oliveira L, Klein D, Nair M, Oliveira D, Cajal LR, Knittel R, Feick C, Ringner M, Martin M, Cirovic B, Pires CF, Rosa FF, Sitnicka E, Theis FJ, Pereira CF. Cell Syst. 2026 Jan 21;17(1):101457. doi: 10.1016/j.cels.2025.101457. Epub 2026 Jan 14. PubMed 41539305.
Backbone
  Vector backbone: SFFV-MCS
  Backbone size w/o insert (bp): 6638
  Vector type: Lentiviral
Growth in bacteria
  Bacterial resistance: Ampicillin, 100 μg/mL
  Growth temperature: 37°C
  Growth strain: NEB Stable
  Copy number: High Copy
Gene/Insert
  Gene/Insert name: ZBTB25
  Species: H. sapiens (human)
  Insert size (bp): 1308
  Entrez Gene: ZBTB25 (a.k.a. C14orf51, KUP, ZNF46)
  Promoter: The spleen focus-forming virus (SFFV) promoter
  Cloning method: Restriction Enzyme; 5′ cloning site Bsp119I (not destroyed); 3′ cloning site BstHI (not destroyed)
Terms and licenses: Academic/Nonprofit Terms; Industry Terms: Not Available to Industry
Depositor comments: Barcode sequence cloned into XbaI restriction site. Design of plasmid is as follows: SFFV-[TF sequence]-WPRE-[Barcode sequence].
How to cite: SFFV-ZBTB25-Brd 470 was a gift from Filipe Pereira (Addgene plasmid # 219371 ; http://n2t.net/addgene:219371 ; RRID:Addgene_219371)
