>Addgene plasmid #219371 | SFFV-ZBTB25-Brd 470 | depositor partial sequence | sequence record 428593 | TF ORF
ATGGACACTGCCAGCCATAGCCTTGTTCTTCTCCAGCAGCTGAACATGCAGCGAGAATTTGGTTTTCTGT
GTGATTGCACAGTTGCAATTGGAGATGTTTACTTCAAAGCCCACAGAGCAGTGCTTGCTGCTTTTTCTAA
CTATTTCAAGATGATATTTATTCACCAAACAAGTGAATGCATAAAAATACAACCAACTGACATCCAACCT
GACATATTCAGCTATTTGTTGCACATTATGTACACGGGGAAAGGGCCAAAACAGATTGTGGATCATAGTC
GTTTGGAGGAAGGGATTCGATTTCTTCACGCCGACTACCTTTCTCACATTGCAACTGAAATGAATCAAGT
GTTCTCACCAGAGACTGTGCAGTCCTCAAATTTATATGGCATTCAGATCTCAACAACCCAAAAAACAGTT
GTCAAACAAGGACTGGAGGTCAAAGAAGCTCCTTCCAGTAACAGTGGAAACAGAGCTGCTGTCCAGGGTG
ACCACCCCCAGTTGCAGTTGTCTCTTGCTATTGGTCTGGATGATGGCACTGCAGACCAGCAGAGGGCCTG
TCCTGCCACCCAGGCCCTGGAGGAGCACCAGAAGCCCCCAGTTTCCATCAAGCAGGAGAGATGTGACCCA
GAATCTGTGATCTCCCAGAGCCACCCCTCACCCTCATCAGAGGTGACAGGCCCCACTTTTACTGAAAACA
GTGTCAAAATACACTTATGCCATTACTGTGGGGAACGTTTTGATTCCCGTAGTAACCTAAGGCAACATCT
CCATACACATGTGTCTGGATCCCTGCCATTCGGTGTCCCTGCTTCCATTCTGGAAAGTAATGACCTTGGT
GAAGTGCATCCCCTTAATGAAAACAGCGAGGCCCTTGAATGCCGCAGGCTCAGCTCCTTCATTGTTAAGG
AGAATGAACAGCAGCCAGACCACACCAACCGGGGTACCACAGAGCCTTTGCAGATCAGTCAAGTATCTTT
GATCTCCAAAGACACAGAGCCAGTAGAATTAAACTGTAATTTTTCTTTTTCAAGGAAAAGAAAAATGAGC
TGTACCATCTGTGGTCATAAATTCCCTCGAAAGAGCCAATTGTTGGAACACATGTATACACACAAAGGTA
AATCTTACAGATATAACCGATGCCAAAGGTTTGGTAATGCATTGGCCCAGAGATTTCAGCCATACTGTGA
CAGCTGGTCTGATGTCTCCCTGAAAAGTTCTCGCTTGTCACAAGAACACTTAGACTTGCCTTGTGCCTTA
GAGTCAGAGCTCACACAAGAAAATGTGGATACTATCCTAGTTGAGTAG
