>Addgene plasmid #219371 | SFFV-ZBTB25-Brd 470 | depositor partial sequence | sequence record 428594 | Barcode sequence
TGTACATATCTTCCAGCGCT
